Addgene plasmid #108494: vsv-Sgo1-GFP
Purpose: expression of vsv-Sgo1-EGFP
Depositing lab: Susanne Lens. Depositing organization: University Medical Centre Utrecht. Publication: Shugoshin-1 balances Aurora B kinase activity via PP2A to promote chromosome bi-orientation. Meppelink A, Kabeche L, Vromans MJ, Compton DA, Lens SM. Cell Rep. 2015 Apr 28;11(4):508-15. doi: 10.1016/j.celrep.2015.03.052. Epub 2015 Apr 16. PubMed 25892238.
Backbone
  Vector backbone: pEGFP-N1
  Backbone size w/o insert (bp): 5000
  Vector type: Mammalian Expression
Growth in bacteria
  Bacterial resistance: Kanamycin, 50 μg/mL
  Growth temperature: 37°C
  Growth strain: DH5alpha
  Copy number: High Copy
Gene/Insert
  Gene/Insert name: Shugoshin 1
  Species: H. sapiens (human)
  Insert size (bp): 1584
  Entrez Gene: SGO1 (a.k.a. CAID, NY-BR-85, SGO, SGOL1)
  Promoter: CMV
  Tag / fusion protein: VSV (N terminal on insert); EGFP (C terminal on insert)
  Cloning method: Restriction Enzyme; 5′ cloning site HinDIII (unknown if destroyed); 3′ cloning site HinDIII (unknown if destroyed)
  Sequencing primers: 5′ CMV-F
Terms and licenses: Academic/Nonprofit Terms; Industry Terms: Not Available to Industry
How to cite: vsv-Sgo1-GFP was a gift from Susanne Lens (Addgene plasmid # 108494 ; http://n2t.net/addgene:108494 ; RRID:Addgene_108494)
