[The description below was written by a language model from this plasmid's Addgene catalogue record and pLannotate feature annotations shown in this document.]
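Description:
vsv-Sgo1-GFP is a mammalian expression plasmid built on the pEGFP-N1 backbone that drives production of human Shugoshin 1 (SGO1, also called SGOL1) carrying an N-terminal VSV epitope tag and a C-terminal EGFP fusion. The insert, recorded as about 1.6 kb, was cloned by restriction digestion into the HindIII site of the multiple cloning site, so remnants of the polylinker flank the SGO1 coding region on both sides. Transcription comes from the human cytomegalovirus immediate early enhancer and promoter, and the message is terminated by the SV40 polyadenylation signal downstream of EGFP. The automated annotation of the 6,383 nt sequence detects the SGO1 and EGFP reading frames but does not call the short VSV tag as a separate feature; its presence is stated in the catalogue entry.

The plasmid replicates in E. coli at high copy from a pUC-type ColE1 origin and also carries an f1 origin for single-stranded DNA production. Selection relies on a single Tn5 NeoR/KanR cassette placed behind tandem bacterial (bla) and SV40 early promoters and followed by the HSV TK polyadenylation signal, giving kanamycin resistance in bacteria and allowing G418 selection in transfected mammalian cells. The small large T antigen, ble and bGH poly(A) fragments listed are short partial matches and probably do not represent functional elements.

The GFP fusion allows live or fixed-cell visualisation of Shugoshin 1, a protector of centromeric cohesion, while the VSV tag provides an epitope for antibody detection. The associated study concerns how Shugoshin 1 balances Aurora B kinase activity through PP2A to promote chromosome bi-orientation in mitosis.
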