Features (pLannotate 1.2.2; 16 found; start..end, strand, type, name):
     61..364     +  enhancer       CMV enhancer: human cytomegalovirus immediate early enhancer
    365..568     +  promoter       CMV promoter: human cytomegalovirus (CMV) immediate early promoter
    591..627     +  misc_feature   MCS (fragment): multiple cloning site
    694..2253    +  CDS            SGO1 (fragment): SGO1_HUMAN - Also known as SGOL1. Experimental evidence at protein level: Swiss-Prot protein existence level 1. Plays a central role in chromosome cohesion during mitosis by preventing premature dissociation of cohesin complex from centromeres after prophase, when most of cohesin complex dissociates from chromosomes arms. May act by preventing phosphorylation of the STAG2 subunit of cohesin complex at the centromere, ensuring cohesin persistence at centromere until cohesin cleavage by ESPL1/separase at anaphase. Essential for proper chromosome segregation during mitosis and this function requi
   2272..2315    +  misc_feature   MCS (fragment): multiple cloning site
   2329..3048    +  CDS            EGFP: the original enhanced GFP (Yang et al., 1996) mammalian codon-optimized
   3065..3148    +  CDS            large T antigen (fragment): large T antigen from SV40 (simian virus 40)
   3171..3292    +  polyA_signal   SV40 poly(A) signal: SV40 polyadenylation signal
   3326..3754    -  rep_origin     f1 ori (sequence partly withheld): f1 bacteriophage origin of replication; arrow indicates direction of (+) strand synthesis
   3781..3885    +  promoter       AmpR promoter: bla
   3887..4244    +  promoter       SV40 promoter: SV40 enhancer and early promoter
   4279..5073    +  CDS            NeoR/KanR: aminoglycoside phosphotransferase from Tn5; aph(3')-II (or nptII); confers resistance to neomycin, kanamycin, and G418 (Geneticin®)
   5094..5246    +  CDS            ble (fragment): BLE_KLEPN - Experimental evidence at protein level: Swiss-Prot protein existence level 1. Binding protein with a strong affinity to the bleomycin family of antibiotics. Binds to CL990; an antimitotic-antibiotic compound. From Klebsiella pneumoniae.
   5305..5352    +  polyA_signal   HSV TK poly(A) signal: herpes simplex virus thymidine kinase polyadenylation signal (Cole and Stacy, 1985)
   5443..5459    -  polyA_signal   bGH poly(A) signal (fragment): bovine growth hormone polyadenylation signal
   5681..6269    +  rep_origin     ori: high-copy-number ColE1/pMB1/pBR322/pUC origin of replication
>Addgene plasmid #108494 | vsv-Sgo1-GFP | addgene full sequence | sequence record 208156 | Addgene NGS Result
TAGTTATTAATAGTAATCAATTACGGGGTCATTAGTTCATAGCCCATATATGGAGTTCCGCGTTACATAA
CTTACGGTAAATGGCCCGCCTGGCTGACCGCCCAACGACCCCCGCCCATTGACGTCAATAATGACGTATG
TTCCCATAGTAACGCCAATAGGGACTTTCCATTGACGTCAATGGGTGGAGTATTTACGGTAAACTGCCCA
CTTGGCAGTACATCAAGTGTATCATATGCCAAGTACGCCCCCTATTGACGTCAATGACGGTAAATGGCCC
GCCTGGCATTATGCCCAGTACATGACCTTATGGGACTTTCCTACTTGGCAGTACATCTACGTATTAGTCA
TCGCTATTACCATGGTGATGCGGTTTTGGCAGTACATCAATGGGCGTGGATAGCGGTTTGACTCACGGGG
ATTTCCAAGTCTCCACCCCATTGACGTCAATGGGAGTTTGTTTTGGCACCAAAATCAACGGGACTTTCCA
AAATGTCGTAACAACTCCGCCCCATTGACGCAAATGGGCGGTAGGCGTGTACGGTGGGAGGTCTATATAA
GCAGAGCTGGTTTAGTGAACCGTCAGATCCGCTAGCGCTACCGGACTCAGATCTCGAGCTCAAGCTTGGT
ACCGGATCCGCCACCATGTACACCGACATCGAGATGAACCGGTTGGGCAAGGAATTCTGCAGAGCCAAGG
AAAGATGCCTGAAAAAGTCCTTTCAAGATAGTCTTGAAGACATAAAGAAGCGAATGAAAGAGAAAAGGAA
TAAAAACTTGGCAGAGATTGGCAAACGCAGGTCTTTTATAGCTGCACCATGCCAAATAATCACCAACACT
TCTACACTGCTGAAAAATTACCAAGACAACAACAAAATGTTAGTTTTAGCTTTGGAAAATGAAAAATCCA
AAGTGAAAGAAGCCCAAGATATCATCCTACAGCTGAGAAAAGAATGTTACTATCTCACATGTCAGCTATA
TGCATTGAAAGGAAAACTTACATCACAACAAACAGTAGAACCTGCACAAAATCAAGAAATATGTTCCTCT
GGAATGGACCCCAATAGTGATGACAGCTCCAGAAATTTATTTGTGAAGGATTTACCGCAAATTCCTCTTG
AAGAAACTGAACTTCCAGGACAAGGAGAATCATTTCAAATAGAAGATCAGATACCTACTATTCCTCAAGA
CACACTGGGAGTTGATTTTGATTCAGGTGAAGCTAAGTCTACTGATAATGTCTTACCTAGAACTGTATCT
GTTCGTAGCAGTTTAAAGAAACATTGTAACAGTATATGTCAGTTTGATAGCTTGGATGATTTTGAAACCA
GTCATTTGGCAGGGAAGTCTTTTGAATTCGAAAGAGTTGGATTTTTAGACCCACTAGTAAACATGCACAT
ACCTGAAAATGTACAACACAATGCTTGTCAATGGAGCAAGGACCAAGTTAACTTATCACCAAAGCTGATT
CAGCCAGGAACGTTTACTAAAACAAAAGAAGACATTTTAGAATCTAAATCTGAACAAACTAAAAGTAAGC
AAAGAGATACACAAGAAAGAAAAAGAGAAGAGAAAAGAAAAGCTAACAGGAGAAAATCAAAACGTATGTC
AAAATATAAAGAGAATAAAAGCGAAAATAAAAAAACTGTTCCCCAAAAAAAAATGCACAAATCTGTCAGT
TCCAATGATGCTTACAATTTTAATTTGGAAGAGGGTGTTCATCTTACTCCTTTCCGACAAAAAGTGAGCA
ATGACTCTAATAGAGAAGAAAACAACGAGTCTGAAGTGAGCCTCTGTGAATCAAGTGGTTCAGGAGATGA
TTCCGATGACCTCTATTTGCCCACTTGCAAGTACATTCAGAATCCCACGAGCAATTCAGATAGACCAGTC
ACCAGGCCTCTAGCTAAAAGAGCACTGAAATACACAGATGAAAAAGAGACGGAGGGTTCTAAGCCAACAA
AAACTCCTACCACTACACCACCTGAAACTCAGCAGTCACCTCATCTTAGCCTGAAGGATATCACCAATGT
CTCCTTGTATCCTGTTGTGAAAATCAGAAGACTTTCTCTTTCTCCAAAAAAGAATAAAGCAAGCCCAGCA
GTGGCTCTGCCTAAACGTAGGTGCACAGCCAGCGTGAACTATAAGGAGCCCACCCTCGCTTCGAAACTGA
GAAGAGGGGACCCTTTTACAGATTTGTGTTTTTTGAATTCTCCTATTTTCAAGCAGAAAAAGGATTTGAG
ACGTTCTAAAAAAAGTATGAAACAAATACAAAAGCTTCGAATTCTGCAGTCGACGGTACCGCGGGCCCGG
GATCCACCGGTCGCCACCATGGTGAGCAAGGGCGAGGAGCTGTTCACCGGGGTGGTGCCCATCCTGGTCG
AGCTGGACGGCGACGTAAACGGCCACAAGTTCAGCGTGTCCGGCGAGGGCGAGGGCGATGCCACCTACGG
CAAGCTGACCCTGAAGTTCATCTGCACCACCGGCAAGCTGCCCGTGCCCTGGCCCACCCTCGTGACCACC
CTGACCTACGGCGTGCAGTGCTTCAGCCGCTACCCCGACCACATGAAGCAGCACGACTTCTTCAAGTCCG
CCATGCCCGAAGGCTACGTCCAGGAGCGCACCATCTTCTTCAAGGACGACGGCAACTACAAGACCCGCGC
CGAGGTGAAGTTCGAGGGCGACACCCTGGTGAACCGCATCGAGCTGAAGGGCATCGACTTCAAGGAGGAC
GGCAACATCCTGGGGCACAAGCTGGAGTACAACTACAACAGCCACAACGTCTATATCATGGCCGACAAGC
AGAAGAACGGCATCAAGGTGAACTTCAAGATCCGCCACAACATCGAGGACGGCAGCGTGCAGCTCGCCGA
CCACTACCAGCAGAACACCCCCATCGGCGACGGCCCCGTGCTGCTGCCCGACAACCACTACCTGAGCACC
CAGTCCGCCCTGAGCAAAGACCCCAACGAGAAGCGCGATCACATGGTCCTGCTGGAGTTCGTGACCGCCG
CCGGGATCACTCTCGGCATGGACGAGCTGTACAAGTAAAGCGGCCGCGACTCTAGATCATAATCAGCCAT
ACCACATTTGTAGAGGTTTTACTTGCTTTAAAAAACCTCCCACACCTCCCCCTGAACCTGAAACATAAAA
TGAATGCAATTGTTGTTGTTAACTTGTTTATTGCAGCTTATAATGGTTACAAATAAAGCAATAGCATCAC
AAATTTCACAAATAAAGCATTTTTTTCACTGCATTCTAGTTGTGGTTTGTCCAAACTCATCAATGTATCT
TAAGGCGTAAATTGTAAGCGTTAATATTTTGTTAAAATTCGCGTTAAATTTTTGTTAAATCAGCTCATTT
TTTAACCAATAGGCCGAAATCGGCAAAATCCCTTATAAATCAAAAGAATAGACCGAGATAGGGT
[37 nt withheld, positions 3425-3461]
AAAGAACGTGGACTCCAACGTCAAAGG
[49 nt withheld, positions 3489-3537]
T
[91 nt withheld, positions 3539-3629]
G
[124 nt withheld, positions 3631-3754]
CAGGTGGCACTTTTCGGGGAAATGTGCGCGGAACCCCTATTTGTTTATTTTTCTAAATACATTCAAATAT
GTATCCGCTCATGAGACAATAACCCTGATAAATGCTTCAATAATATTGAAAAAGGAAGAGTCCTGAGGCG
GAAAGAACCAGCTGTGGAATGTGTGTCAGTTAGGGTGTGGAAAGTCCCCAGGCTCCCCAGCAGGCAGAAG
TATGCAAAGCATGCATCTCAATTAGTCAGCAACCAGGTGTGGAAAGTCCCCAGGCTCCCCAGCAGGCAGA
AGTATGCAAAGCATGCATCTCAATTAGTCAGCAACCATAGTCCCGCCCCTAACTCCGCCCATCCCGCCCC
TAACTCCGCCCAGTTCCGCCCATTCTCCGCCCCATGGCTGACTAATTTTTTTTATTTATGCAGAGGCCGA
GGCCGCCTCGGCCTCTGAGCTATTCCAGAAGTAGTGAGGAGGCTTTTTTGGAGGCCTAGGCTTTTGCAAA
GATCGATCAAGAGACAGGATGAGGATCGTTTCGCATGATTGAACAAGATGGATTGCACGCAGGTTCTCCG
GCCGCTTGGGTGGAGAGGCTATTCGGCTATGACTGGGCACAACAGACAATCGGCTGCTCTGATGCCGCCG
TGTTCCGGCTGTCAGCGCAGGGGCGCCCGGTTCTTTTTGTCAAGACCGACCTGTCCGGTGCCCTGAATGA
ACTGCAAGACGAGGCAGCGCGGCTATCGTGGCTGGCCACGACGGGCGTTCCTTGCGCAGCTGTGCTCGAC
GTTGTCACTGAAGCGGGAAGGGACTGGCTGCTATTGGGCGAAGTGCCGGGGCAGGATCTCCTGTCATCTC
ACCTTGCTCCTGCCGAGAAAGTATCCATCATGGCTGATGCAATGCGGCGGCTGCATACGCTTGATCCGGC
TACCTGCCCATTCGACCACCAAGCGAAACATCGCATCGAGCGAGCACGTACTCGGATGGAAGCCGGTCTT
GTCGATCAGGATGATCTGGACGAAGAGCATCAGGGGCTCGCGCCAGCCGAACTGTTCGCCAGGCTCAAGG
CGAGCATGCCCGACGGCGAGGATCTCGTCGTGACCCATGGCGATGCCTGCTTGCCGAATATCATGGTGGA
AAATGGCCGCTTTTCTGGATTCATCGACTGTGGCCGGCTGGGTGTGGCGGACCGCTATCAGGACATAGCG
TTGGCTACCCGTGATATTGCTGAAGAGCTTGGCGGCGAATGGGCTGACCGCTTCCTCGTGCTTTACGGTA
TCGCCGCTCCCGATTCGCAGCGCATCGCCTTCTATCGCCTTCTTGACGAGTTCTTCTGAGCGGGACTCTG
GGGTTCGAAATGACCGACCAAGCGACGCCCAACCTGCCATCACGAGATTTCGATTCCACCGCCGCCTTCT
ATGAAAGGTTGGGCTTCGGAATCGTTTTCCGGGACGCCGGCTGGATGATCCTCCAGCGCGGGGATCTCAT
GCTGGAGTTCTTCGCCCACCCTAGGGGGAGGCTAACTGAAACACGGAAGGAGACAATACCGGAAGGAACC
CGCGCTATGACGGCAATAAAAAGACAGAATAAAACGCACGGTGTTGGGTCGTTTGTTCATAAACGCGGGG
TTCGGTCCCAGGGCTGGCACTCTGTCGATACCCCACCGAGACCCCATTGGGGCCAATACGCCCGCGTTTC
TTCCTTTTCCCCACCCCACCCCCCAAGTTCGGGTGAAGGCCCAGGGCTCGCAGCCAACGTCGGGGCGGCA
GGCCCTGCCATAGCCTCAGGTTACTCATATATACTTTAGATTGATTTAAAACTTCATTTTTAATTTAAAA
GGATCTAGGTGAAGATCCTTTTTGATAATCTCATGACCAAAATCCCTTAACGTGAGTTTTCGTTCCACTG
AGCGTCAGACCCCGTAGAAAAGATCAAAGGATCTTCTTGAGATCCTTTTTTTCTGCGCGTAATCTGCTGC
TTGCAAACAAAAAAACCACCGCTACCAGCGGTGGTTTGTTTGCCGGATCAAGAGCTACCAACTCTTTTTC
CGAAGGTAACTGGCTTCAGCAGAGCGCAGATACCAAATACTGTTCTTCTAGTGTAGCCGTAGTTAGGCCA
CCACTTCAAGAACTCTGTAGCACCGCCTACATACCTCGCTCTGCTAATCCTGTTACCAGTGGCTGCTGCC
AGTGGCGATAAGTCGTGTCTTACCGGGTTGGACTCAAGACGATAGTTACCGGATAAGGCGCAGCGGTCGG
GCTGAACGGGGGGTTCGTGCACACAGCCCAGCTTGGAGCGAACGACCTACACCGAACTGAGATACCTACA
GCGTGAGCTATGAGAAAGCGCCACGCTTCCCGAAGGGAGAAAGGCGGACAGGTATCCGGTAAGCGGCAGG
GTCGGAACAGGAGAGCGCACGAGGGAGCTTCCAGGGGGAAACGCCTGGTATCTTTATAGTCCTGTCGGGT
TTCGCCACCTCTGACTTGAGCGTCGATTTTTGTGATGCTCGTCAGGGGGGCGGAGCCTATGGAAAAACGC
CAGCAACGCGGCCTTTTTACGGTTCCTGGCCTTTTGCTGGCCTTTTGCTCACATGTTCTTTCCTGCGTTA
TCCCCTGATTCTGTGGATAACCGTATTACCGCCATGCAT
